Addgene plasmid #210908: pFBOH-MHL_DCAF13:54-356
Purpose: Insect expression of human DCAF13 fragment F54 to A356. N-terminal 6X His tag with TEV cleavage.
Depositing lab: Cheryl Arrowsmith. Depositing organization: University of Toronto. Publication: A Target Class Ligandability Evaluation of WD40 Repeat-Containing Proteins. Ackloo S, Li F, Szewczyk M, Seitova A, Loppnau P, Zeng H, Xu J, Ahmad S, Arnautova YA, Baghaie AJ, Beldar S, Bolotokova A, Centrella PA, Chau I, Clark MA, Cuozzo JW, Dehghani-Tafti S, Disch JS, Dong A, Dumas A, Feng JA, Ghiabi P, Gibson E, Gilmer J, Goldman B, Green SR, Guie MA, Guilinger JP, Harms N, Herasymenko O, Houliston S, Hutchinson A, Kearnes S, Keefe AD, Kimani SW, Kramer T, Kutera M, Kwak HA, Lento C, Li Y, Liu J, Loup J, Machado RAC, Mulhern CJ, Perveen S, Righetto GL, Riley P, Shrestha S, Sigel EA, Silva M, Sintchak MD, Slakman BL, Taylor RD, Thompson J, Torng W, Underkoffler C, von Rechenberg M, Walsh RT, Watson I, Wilson DJ, Wolf E, Yadav M, Yazdi AK, Zhang J, Zhang Y, Santhakumar V, Edwards AM, Barsyte-Lovejoy D, Schapira M, Brown PJ, Halabelian L, Arrowsmith CH. J Med Chem. 2025 Jan 23;68(2):1092-1112. doi: 10.1021/acs.jmedchem.4c02010. Epub 2024 Nov 4. PubMed 39495097.
Backbone
  Vector backbone: pFBOH-MHL
  Backbone manufacturer: pFASTBac1 Modified
  Vector type: Insect Expression
  Selectable markers: Gentamicin
Growth in bacteria
  Bacterial resistance: Ampicillin, 100 μg/mL
  Growth temperature: 37°C
  Growth strain: DH5alpha
  Copy number: High Copy
Gene/Insert
  Gene/Insert name: DCAF13:F54-A356
  Species: H. sapiens (human)
  Insert size (bp): 909
  Mutation: A86S sequence conflict
  Entrez Gene: DCAF13 (a.k.a. GM83, HSPC064, Sof1, WDSOF1)
  Promoter: Polyhedrin
  Tag / fusion protein: MHHHHHHSSGRENLYFQG (N terminal on insert)
  Cloning method: Ligation Independent Cloning
  Sequencing primers: 5′ tattccggattattcataccg; 3′ ctctacaaatgtggtatggc
Resource information
  A portion of this plasmid was derived from a plasmid made by: Mammalian Gene Collection (BC026067)
Terms and licenses: Academic/Nonprofit Terms; Industry Terms: Not Available to Industry
Depositor comments: 5' Cloning Site: BseRI (destroyed), 3' Cloning Site: BseRI (destroyed).
How to cite: pFBOH-MHL_DCAF13:54-356 was a gift from Cheryl Arrowsmith (Addgene plasmid # 210908 ; http://n2t.net/addgene:210908 ; RRID:Addgene_210908)
