[The description below was written by a language model from this plasmid's Addgene catalogue record and pLannotate feature annotations shown in this document.]
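Description:
pFBOH-MHL_DCAF13:54-356 is a baculovirus transfer (donor) plasmid for producing a fragment of human DCAF13 in insect cells. The backbone, pFBOH-MHL, is a modified pFastBac1. In bacteria the 5.6 kb plasmid is maintained through a high-copy ColE1/pUC-type origin and selected with ampicillin via the β-lactamase gene; an f1 origin is also present. The expression cassette lies between the Tn7R and Tn7L mini-Tn7 ends together with a gentamicin acetyltransferase gene driven by the integron Pc promoter. This arrangement allows site-specific transposition of the cassette and gentamicin marker into a baculovirus shuttle genome (bacmid) carried in a suitable E. coli host, after which recombinant bacmid can be used to generate virus for infecting insect cells.

The payload is a 909 bp coding segment for DCAF13 residues F54 to A356, derived from a Mammalian Gene Collection clone and inserted by ligation-independent cloning at BseRI sites that were destroyed in the process. The record notes an A86S difference described as a sequence conflict. Transcription is driven by the strong, very late polyhedrin promoter and terminated by the SV40 polyadenylation signal. The protein carries an N-terminal 6xHis tag followed by a TEV protease recognition site, so it can be captured by metal-affinity chromatography and the tag then removed; the annotation software labels part of this leader as a capTEV fragment, and the short large T antigen and lacZα hits appear to be backbone remnants rather than functional genes. DCAF13 is a WD40-repeat protein proposed as a substrate receptor for CUL4-DDB1 ubiquitin ligase and implicated in rRNA processing. The associated study surveyed the ligandability of WD40 repeat proteins, which suggests use for recombinant protein production for that kind of work.
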