Features (pLannotate 1.2.2; 16 found; start..end, strand, type, name):
     70..294     -  mobile_element Tn7R: mini-Tn7 element (right end of the Tn7 transposon) Tn7
    361..894     -  CDS            GmR: gentamycin acetyltransferase; aacC1; confers resistance to gentamycin
   1064..1092    -  promoter       Pc promoter: intI1 (promoter lies within the coding sequence); class 1 integron promoter
   1070..1417    -  CDS            YPR2_ECOLX (fragment): Protein predicted: Swiss-Prot protein existence level 4. From Escherichia coli.
   1444..1535    +  promoter       polyhedrin promoter: polh from Autographa californica; promoter for the baculovirus polyhedrin gene
   1592..1610    +  CDS            capTEV™ (fragment): composite tag for in vivo biotinylation, TEV protease cleavage, and 6xHis tagging
   1645..2553    +  CDS            DCAF13 (fragment): DCA13_HUMAN - Also known as WDSOF1. Experimental evidence at protein level: Swiss-Prot protein existence level 1. Possible role in ribosomal RNA processing (By similarity). May function as a substrate receptor for CUL4-DDB1 E3 ubiquitin-protein ligase complex. From Homo sapiens (Human).
   2585..2668    +  CDS            large T antigen (fragment): large T antigen from SV40 (simian virus 40)
   2691..2825    +  polyA_signal   SV40 poly(A) signal: SV40 polyadenylation signal
   2854..3019    -  mobile_element Tn7L: mini-Tn7 element (left end of the Tn7 transposon) Tn7
   3182..3198    +  CDS            lacZα (fragment): LacZα fragment of β-galactosidase; lacZ fragment
   3203..3657    +  rep_origin     f1 ori (sequence partly withheld): f1 bacteriophage origin of replication; arrow indicates direction of (+) strand synthesis
   3683..3787    +  promoter       AmpR promoter: bla
   3788..4648    +  CDS            AmpR: β-lactamase; bla; confers resistance to ampicillin, carbenicillin, and related antibiotics
   4819..5407    +  rep_origin     ori: high-copy-number ColE1/pMB1/pBR322/pUC origin of replication
   5593..2       -  misc_feature   bom (fragment) (across the origin): basis of mobility region from pBR322
>Addgene plasmid #210908 | pFBOH-MHL_DCAF13:54-356 | addgene full sequence | sequence record 426145 | Addgene NGS Result
TAGACCAGCCGCGTAACCTGGCAAAATCGGTTACGGTTGAGTAATAAATGGATGCCCTGCGTAAGCGGGT
GTGGGCGGACAATAAAGTCTTAAACTGAACAAAATAGATCTAAACTATGACAATAAAGTCTTAAACTAGA
CAGAATAGTTGTAAACTGAAATCAGTCCAGTTATGCTGTGAAAAAGCATACTGGACTTTTGTTATGGCTA
AAGCAAACTCTTCATTTTCTGAAGTGCAAATTGCCCGTCGTATTAAAGAGGGGCGTGGCCAAGGGCATGG
TAAAGACTATATTCGCGGCGTTGTGACAATTTACCGAACAACTCCGCGGCCGGGAAGCCGATCTCGGCTT
GAACGAATTGTTAGGTGGCGGTACTTGGGTCGATATCAAAGTGCATCACTTCTTCCCGTATGCCCAACTT
TGTATAGAGAGCCACTGCGGGATCGTCACCGTAATCTGCTTGCACGTAGATCACATAAGCACCAAGCGCG
TTGGCCTCATGCTTGAGCAGATTGATGAGCGCGGTGGCAATGCCCTGCCTCCGGTGCTCGCCGGAGACTG
CGAGATCATAGATATAGATCTCACTACGCGGCTGCTCAAACTTGGGCAGAACGTAAGCCGCGAGAGCGCC
AACAACCGCTTCTTGGTCGAAGGCAGCAAGCGCGATGAATGTCTTACTACGGAGCAAGTTCCCGAGGTAA
TCGGAGTCCGGCTGATGTTGGGAGTAGGTGGCTACGTCTCCGAACTCACGACCGAAAAGATCAAGAGCAG
CCCGCATGGATTTGACTTGGTCAGGGCCGAGCCTACATGTGCGAATGATGCCCATACTTGAGCCACCTAA
CTTTGTTTTAGGGCGACTGCCCTGCTGCGTAACATCGTTGCTGCTCCATAACATCAAACATCGACCCACG
GCGTAACGCGCTTGCTGCTTGGATGCCCGAGGCATAGACTGTACAAAAAAACAGTCATAACAAGCCATGA
AAACCGCCACTGCGCCGTTACCACCGCTGCGTTCGGTCAAGGTTCTGGACCAGTTGCGTGAGCGCATACG
CTACTTGCATTACAGTTTACGAACCGAACAGGCTTATGTCAACTGGGTTCGTGCCTTCATCCGTTTCCAC
GGTGTGCGTCACCCGGCAACCTTGGGCAGCAGCGAAGTCGAGGCATTTCTGTCCTGGCTGGCGAACGAGC
GCAAGGTTTCGGTCTCCACGCATCGTCAGGCATTGGCGGCCTTGCTGTTCTTCTACGGCAAGGTGCTGTG
CACGGATCTGCCCTGGCTTCAGGAGATCGGAAGACCTCGGCCGTCGCGGCGCTTGCCGGTGGTGCTGACC
CCGGATGAAGTGGTTCGCATCCTCGGTTTTCTGGAAGGCGAGCATCGTTTGTTCGCCCAGGACTCTAGCT
ATAGTTCTAGTGGTTGGCTACGTATACTCCGGAATATTAATAGATCATGGAGATAATTAAAATGATAACC
ATCTCGCAAATAAATAAGTATTTTACTGTTTTCGTAACAGTTTTGTAATAAAAAAACCTATAAATATTCC
GGATTATTCATACCGTCCCACCATCGGGCGCGGATCTCGGTCCGAAAACCATGCATCATCATCATCATCA
CAGCAGCGGCAGAGAAAACTTGTATTTCCAGGGCTTTGCAAAACCATTCCTTGCTTCGCTGGATGGTCAC
CGTGATGGAGTCAATTGCTTGGCAAAGCATCCAGAGAAGCTGGCTACTGTCCTTTCTGGGTCGTGTGATG
GAGAGGTTAGAATTTGGAATCTAACTCAGCGGAATTGTATCCGTACAATACAAGCACATGAAGGCTTTGT
ACGAGGAATATGTACTCGCTTTTGTGGGACTTCTTTTTTCACTGTTGGTGATGACAAAACTGTGAAGCAG
TGGAAAATGGATGGGCCAGGCTATGGAGACGAGGAAGAGCCATTACATACAATATTAGGAAAGACAGTGT
ATACTGGGATTGATCATCACTGGAAAGAAGCTGTTTTTGCCACATGTGGACAGCAAGTAGACATTTGGGA
TGAACAAAGAACTAATCCTATATGTTCAATGACCTGGGGATTTGACAGTATAAGTAGTGTTAAATTTAAC
CCAATTGAGACATTTCTCTTGGGAAGTTGTGCATCTGACAGGAATATAGTACTGTACGATATGAGGCAAG
CTACTCCTTTGAAAAAGGTTATCTTAGATATGAGAACAAATACAATCTGTTGGAACCCTATGGAAGCTTT
CATTTTTACAGCAGCAAATGAAGATTATAACTTATATACTTTTGATATGCGTGCACTGGACACTCCTGTA
ATGGTCCATATGGATCATGTATCTGCAGTGCTTGATGTGGATTACTCTCCCACTGGGAAGGAGTTTGTGT
CTGCTAGTTTCGATAAATCTATTCGAATCTTTCCTGTAGACAAAAGTCGAAGCAGGGAGGTATATCATAC
AAAGAGAATGCAACATGTTATCTGTGTAAAATGGACTTCTGACAGCAAGTATATTATGTGTGGATCTGAT
GAAATGAACATTCGCCTGTGGAAAGCTAATGCTTGATGACGAAGCTTGTCGAGAAGTACTAGAGGATCAT
AATCAGCCATACCACATTTGTAGAGGTTTTACTTGCTTTAAAAAACCTCCCACACCTCCCCCTGAACCTG
AAACATAAAATGAATGCAATTGTTGTTGTTAACTTGTTTATTGCAGCTTATAATGGTTACAAATAAAGCA
ATAGCATCACAAATTTCACAAATAAAGCATTTTTTTCACTGCATTCTAGTTGTGGTTTGTCCAAACTCAT
CAATGTATCTTATCATGTCTGGATCTGATCACTGATATCGCCTAGGAGATCCGAACCAGATAAGTGAAAT
CTAGTTCCAAACTATTTTGTCATTTTTAATTTTCGTATTAGCTTACGACGCTACACCCAGTTCCCATCTA
TTTTGTCACTCTTCCCTAAATAATCCTTAAAAACTCCATTTCCACCCCTCCCAGTTCCCAACTATTTTGT
CCGCCCACAGCGGGGCATTTTTCTTCCTGTTATGTTTTTAATCAAACATCCTGCCAACTCCATGTGACAA
ACCGTCATCTTCGGCTACTTTTTCTCTGTCACAGAATGAAAATTTTTCTGTCATCTCTTCGTTATTAATG
TTTGTAATTGACTGAATATCAACGCTTATTTGCAGCCTGAATGGCGAATGGG
[124 nt withheld, positions 3203-3326]
C
[91 nt withheld, positions 3328-3418]
A
[49 nt withheld, positions 3420-3468]
CCTTTGACGTTGGAGTCCACGTTCTT
[37 nt withheld, positions 3495-3531]
ACCCTATCTCGGTCTATTCTTTTGATTTATAAGGGATTTTGCCGATTTCGGCCTATTGGTTAAAAAATGA
GCTGATTTAACAAAAATTTAACGCGAATTTTAACAAAATATTAACGCTTACAATTTAGGTGGCACTTTTC
GGGGAAATGTGCGCGGAACCCCTATTTGTTTATTTTTCTAAATACATTCAAATATGTATCCGCTCATGAG
ACAATAACCCTGATAAATGCTTCAATAATATTGAAAAAGGAAGAGTATGAGTATTCAACATTTCCGTGTC
GCCCTTATTCCCTTTTTTGCGGCATTTTGCCTTCCTGTTTTTGCTCACCCAGAAACGCTGGTGAAAGTAA
AAGATGCTGAAGATCAGTTGGGTGCACGAGTGGGTTACATCGAACTGGATCTCAACAGCGGTAAGATCCT
TGAGAGTTTTCGCCCCGAAGAACGTTTTCCAATGATGAGCACTTTTAAAGTTCTGCTATGTGGCGCGGTA
TTATCCCGTATTGACGCCGGGCAAGAGCAACTCGGTCGCCGCATACACTATTCTCAGAATGACTTGGTTG
AGTACTCACCAGTCACAGAAAAGCATCTTACGGATGGCATGACAGTAAGAGAATTATGCAGTGCTGCCAT
AACCATGAGTGATAACACTGCGGCCAACTTACTTCTGACAACGATCGGAGGACCGAAGGAGCTAACCGCT
TTTTTGCACAACATGGGGGATCATGTAACTCGCCTTGATCGTTGGGAACCGGAGCTGAATGAAGCCATAC
CAAACGACGAGCGTGACACCACGATGCCTGTAGCAATGGCAACAACGTTGCGCAAACTATTAACTGGCGA
ACTACTTACTCTAGCTTCCCGGCAACAATTAATAGACTGGATGGAGGCGGATAAAGTTGCAGGACCACTT
CTGCGCTCGGCCCTTCCGGCTGGCTGGTTTATTGCTGATAAATCTGGAGCCGGTGAGCGTGGGTCTCGCG
GTATCATTGCAGCACTGGGGCCAGATGGTAAGCCCTCCCGTATCGTAGTTATCTACACGACGGGGAGTCA
GGCAACTATGGATGAACGAAATAGACAGATCGCTGAGATAGGTGCCTCACTGATTAAGCATTGGTAACTG
TCAGACCAAGTTTACTCATATATACTTTAGATTGATTTAAAACTTCATTTTTAATTTAAAAGGATCTAGG
TGAAGATCCTTTTTGATAATCTCATGACCAAAATCCCTTAACGTGAGTTTTCGTTCCACTGAGCGTCAGA
CCCCGTAGAAAAGATCAAAGGATCTTCTTGAGATCCTTTTTTTCTGCGCGTAATCTGCTGCTTGCAAACA
AAAAAACCACCGCTACCAGCGGTGGTTTGTTTGCCGGATCAAGAGCTACCAACTCTTTTTCCGAAGGTAA
CTGGCTTCAGCAGAGCGCAGATACCAAATACTGTTCTTCTAGTGTAGCCGTAGTTAGGCCACCACTTCAA
GAACTCTGTAGCACCGCCTACATACCTCGCTCTGCTAATCCTGTTACCAGTGGCTGCTGCCAGTGGCGAT
AAGTCGTGTCTTACCGGGTTGGACTCAAGACGATAGTTACCGGATAAGGCGCAGCGGTCGGGCTGAACGG
GGGGTTCGTGCACACAGCCCAGCTTGGAGCGAACGACCTACACCGAACTGAGATACCTACAGCGTGAGCT
ATGAGAAAGCGCCACGCTTCCCGAAGGGAGAAAGGCGGACAGGTATCCGGTAAGCGGCAGGGTCGGAACA
GGAGAGCGCACGAGGGAGCTTCCAGGGGGAAACGCCTGGTATCTTTATAGTCCTGTCGGGTTTCGCCACC
TCTGACTTGAGCGTCGATTTTTGTGATGCTCGTCAGGGGGGCGGAGCCTATGGAAAAACGCCAGCAACGC
GGCCTTTTTACGGTTCCTGGCCTTTTGCTGGCCTTTTGCTCACATGTTCTTTCCTGCGTTATCCCCTGAT
TCTGTGGATAACCGTATTACCGCCTTTGAGTGAGCTGATACCGCTCGCCGCAGCCGAACGACCGAGCGCA
GCGAGTCAGTGAGCGAGGAAGCGGAAGAGCGCCTGATGCGGTATTTTCTCCTTACGCATCTGTGCGGTAT
TTCACACCGCA
