>Addgene plasmid #210908 | pFBOH-MHL_DCAF13:54-356 | depositor partial sequence | sequence record 411296 | Insert sequence
TTTGCAAAACCATTCCTTGCTTCGCTGGATGGTCACCGTGATGGAGTCAATTGCTTGGCAAAGCATCCAG
AGAAGCTGGCTACTGTCCTTTCTGGGTCGTGTGATGGAGAGGTTAGAATTTGGAATCTAACTCAGCGGAA
TTGTATCCGTACAATACAAGCACATGAAGGCTTTGTACGAGGAATATGTACTCGCTTTTGTGGGACTTCT
TTTTTCACTGTTGGTGATGACAAAACTGTGAAGCAGTGGAAAATGGATGGGCCAGGCTATGGAGACGAGG
AAGAGCCATTACATACAATATTAGGAAAGACAGTGTATACTGGGATTGATCATCACTGGAAAGAAGCTGT
TTTTGCCACATGTGGACAGCAAGTAGACATTTGGGATGAACAAAGAACTAATCCTATATGTTCAATGACC
TGGGGATTTGACAGTATAAGTAGTGTTAAATTTAACCCAATTGAGACATTTCTCTTGGGAAGTTGTGCAT
CTGACAGGAATATAGTACTGTACGATATGAGGCAAGCTACTCCTTTGAAAAAGGTTATCTTAGATATGAG
AACAAATACAATCTGTTGGAACCCTATGGAAGCTTTCATTTTTACAGCAGCAAATGAAGATTATAACTTA
TATACTTTTGATATGCGTGCACTGGACACTCCTGTAATGGTCCATATGGATCATGTATCTGCAGTGCTTG
ATGTGGATTACTCTCCCACTGGGAAGGAGTTTGTGTCTGCTAGTTTCGATAAATCTATTCGAATCTTTCC
TGTAGACAAAAGTCGAAGCAGGGAGGTATATCATACAAAGAGAATGCAACATGTTATCTGTGTAAAATGG
ACTTCTGACAGCAAGTATATTATGTGTGGATCTGATGAAATGAACATTCGCCTGTGGAAAGCTAATGCT
